Addgene plasmid #191604: E1_pENTR_L1-L4_NG_G1397-DddA11'-C
Purpose: ptpTALECD_v2 vector assembly, Entry clone 1 with attL1 and L4
Depositing lab: Shin-ichi Arimura. Depositing organization: The University of Tokyo. Publication: Characterization and development of a plastid genome base editor, ptpTALECD. Nakazato I, Okuno M, Itoh T, Tsutsumi N, Arimura SI. Plant J. 2023 Aug;115(4):1151-1162. doi: 10.1111/tpj.16311. Epub 2023 Jun 2. PubMed 37265080.
Backbone
  Vector backbone: PINII
  Vector type: Other
Growth in bacteria
  Bacterial resistance: Kanamycin, 50 μg/mL
  Growth temperature: 37°C
  Growth strain: DH5alpha
  Copy number: High Copy
Gene/Insert
  Gene/Insert name: C- and N termini of platinum TALEN, a half of the evolved DddA (DddA11'), and a uracil glycosylase inhibitor
  Species: Synthetic
  Cloning method: Ligation Independent Cloning
Terms and licenses: Academic/Nonprofit Terms; Industry Terms: Not Available to Industry
Depositor comments: Multisite Gateway entry vector to express one hand of pTALECD_v2-UGI
How to cite: E1_pENTR_L1-L4_NG_G1397-DddA11'-C was a gift from Shin-ichi Arimura (Addgene plasmid # 191604 ; http://n2t.net/addgene:191604 ; RRID:Addgene_191604)
