[The description below was written by a language model from this plasmid's Addgene catalogue record and pLannotate feature annotations shown in this document.]
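Description:
E1_pENTR_L1-L4_NG_G1397-DddA11'-C is a 4.0 kb MultiSite Gateway entry clone used as "Entry clone 1" in assembling ptpTALECD_v2 vectors, a TALE-based cytidine deaminase system for base editing of the plastid genome in plants. It is a bacterial cloning intermediate, not an expression vector in its own right. It is maintained at high copy in E. coli through a ColE1/pUC-type origin and selected with kanamycin via the aph(3')-Ia gene. rrnB T1 and T2 terminators lie upstream of the cassette, as is usual in pENTR-style backbones. The catalogue lists the backbone as PINII without further explanation.

The payload lies between attL1 and attL4 sites, which allow LR Clonase recombination with other entry clones and a destination vector to build the final construct. Following attL1, the annotation shows a short HA-tag fragment and a TALE N-terminal region (matched to AvrXa10). Next comes a lacZα stuffer carrying the lac promoter, lac operator, CAP binding site, T7 and T3 promoters and a pBluescript MCS remnant. This stuffer presumably marks the position where a custom TALE repeat array is inserted and can be screened for, although the record does not say so. Downstream are a TALE C-terminal fragment (matched to AvrBs3) and a uracil glycosylase inhibitor (UGI) from phage PBS2, which protects the deaminated base from uracil excision repair. The DddA11' half is listed as part of the insert but was not annotated; it probably sits in the unannotated gap between the TALE C-terminus and UGI. From the name, it is the C-terminal half of a G1397 split, and "NG" likely denotes the last half-repeat RVD. No plant promoter or plastid-targeting peptide is annotated. The clone encodes one hand of the pTALECD_v2-UGI pair.
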