Features (pLannotate 1.2.2; 21 found; start..end, strand, type, name):
     16..108     +  CDS            lacI (fragment): lac repressor; lacI; The lac repressor binds to the lac operator to inhibit transcription in E. coli. This inhibition can be relieved by adding lactose or isopropyl-β-D-thiogalactopyranoside (IPTG).
    163..190     -  terminator     rrnB T2 terminator: transcription terminator T2 from the E. coli rrnB gene
    322..365     +  terminator     rrnB T1 terminator: Escherichia coli rrnB; transcription terminator T1 from the E. coli rrnB gene
    412..448     -  CDS            lacZα (fragment): LacZα fragment of β-galactosidase; lacZ fragment
    464..563     +  protein_bind   attL1: mutant version of attL; recombination site for the Gateway® LR reaction LR Clonase™
    566..592     +  CDS            3xHA (fragment): three tandem HA epitope tags
    602..1012    +  CDS            avrXa10 (fragment): AVX10_XANOO - Experimental evidence at protein level: Swiss-Prot protein existence level 1. Avirulence protein. Induces the hypersensitive response (HR)in rice plants carrying the resistance gene Xa10. Activity depends on the presence of the core repeat domains; replacement with repeat domains from other proteins (AvrBs3 of X.euvesicatoria (AC P14727) or AvrXa7 of this organism) does not elicit the HR. Probably acts as a transcription factor in its host plant (rice) to induce plant resistance or disease. From Xanthomonas oryzae pv. oryzae.
   1014..1032    -  rep_origin     f1 ori (fragment): f1 bacteriophage origin of replication; arrow indicates direction of (+) strand synthesis
   1037..1192    -  CDS            lacZα (fragment): LacZα fragment of β-galactosidase; lacZ fragment
   1200..1218    +  promoter       T7 promoter: promoter for bacteriophage T7 RNA polymerase
   1227..1250    -  misc_feature   MCS (fragment): pBluescript multiple cloning site
   1266..1284    -  promoter       T3 promoter: promoter for bacteriophage T3 RNA polymerase
   1329..1345    -  protein_bind   lac operator: The lac repressor binds to the lac operator to inhibit transcription in E. coli. This inhibition can be relieved by adding lactose or isopropyl-β-D-thiogalactopyranoside (IPTG). lac repressor encoded by lacI
   1353..1383    -  promoter       lac promoter: promoter for the E. coli lac operon
   1398..1419    -  protein_bind   CAP binding site: CAP binding activates transcription in the presence of cAMP. E. coli catabolite activator protein
   1518..1664    +  CDS            avrBs3 (fragment): AVRB3_XANEU - Experimental evidence at protein level: Swiss-Prot protein existence level 1. Avirulence protein. Acts as a transcription factor in C.annuum plants. In susceptible plants lacking the Bs3 resistance gene induces expression of a number of genes, including genes homologous to a family of auxin-induced genes, alpha-expansin genes, pectate lyase, anthocyanidin glucoside rhamnosyl transferase and at least one transcription factor, UPA20. Their expression leads to plant hypertrophy in mesophyll cells, probably mainly mediated by UPA20 (PubMed:17962565). In resistant plants induces the h
   1749..1997    +  CDS            UGI: UNGI_BPPB2 - Experimental evidence at protein level: Swiss-Prot protein existence level 1. This protein binds specifically and reversibly to the host uracil-DNA glycosylase, preventing removal of uracil residues from PBS2 DNA by the host uracil-excision repair system. From Bacillus phage PBS2 (Bacteriophage PBS2).
   2026..2121    -  protein_bind   attL4: mutant version of attL; recombination site for the Gateway® LR reaction LR Clonase™
   2147..2165    -  promoter       T7 promoter: promoter for bacteriophage T7 RNA polymerase
   2299..3108    +  CDS            KanR: aminoglycoside phosphotransferase; aph(3')-Ia; confers resistance to kanamycin in bacteria or G418 (Geneticin®) in eukaryotes
   3255..3843    +  rep_origin     ori: high-copy-number ColE1/pMB1/pBR322/pUC origin of replication
>Addgene plasmid #191604 | E1_pENTR_L1-L4_NG_G1397-DddA11'-C | addgene full sequence | sequence record 379197 | Addgene NGS Result
CGAGGAAGCGGAAGAGCGCCCAATACGCAAACCGCCTCTCCCCGCGCGTTGGCCGATTCATTAATGCAGC
TGGCACGACAGGTTTCCCGACTGGAAAGCGGGCAGTGAGCGCAACGCAATTAATACGCGTACCGCTAGCC
AGGAAGAGTTTGTAGAAACGCAAAAAGGCCATCCGTCAGGATGGCCTTCTGCTTAGTTTGATGCCTGGCA
GTTTATGGCGGGCGTCCTGCCCGCCACCCTCCGGGCCGTTGCTTCACAACGTTCAAATCCGCTCCCGGCG
GATTTGTCCTACTCAGGAGAGCGTTCACCGACAAACAACAGATAAAACGAAAGGCCCAGTCTTCCGACTG
AGCCTTTCGTTTTATTTGATGCCTGGCAGTTCCCTACTCTCGCGTTAACGCTAGCATGGATGTTTTCCCA
GTCACGACGTTGTAAAACGACGGCCAGTCTTAAGCTCGGGCCCCAAATAATGATTTTATTTTGACTGATA
GTGACCTGTTCGTTGCAACAAATTGATGAGCAATGCTTTTTTATAATGCCAACTTTGTACAAAAAAGCAG
GCTTTTACCCATACGATGTTCCAGATTACGCTGATATCGCCGATCTACGCACGCTCGGCTACAGCCAGCA
GCAACAGGAGAAGATCAAACCGAAGGTTCGTTCGACAGTGGCGCAGCACCACGAGGCACTGGTCGGCCAC
GGGTTTACACACGCGCACATCGTTGCGTTAAGCCAACACCCGGCAGCGTTAGGGACCGTCGCTGTCAAGT
ATCAGGACATGATCGCAGCGTTGCCAGAGGCGACACACGAAGCGATCGTTGGCGTCGGCAAACAGTGGTC
CGGCGCACGCGCTCTGGAGGCCTTGCTCACGGTGGCGGGAGAGTTGAGAGGTCCACCGTTACAGTTGGAC
ACAGGCCAACTTCTCAAGATTGCAAAACGTGGCGGCGTGACCGCAGTGGAGGCAGTGCATGCATGGCGCA
ATGCACTGACGGGTGCCCCGCTCAAGGAGACGGGCGCCGCTACAGGGCGCGTCCCATTCGCCATTCAGGC
TGCGCAACTGTTGGGAAGGGCGATCGGTGCGGGCCTCTTCGCTATTACGCCAGCTGGCGAAAGGGGGATG
TGCTGCAAGGCGATTAAGTTGGGTAACGCCAGGGTTTTCCCAGTCACGACGTTGTAAAACGACGGCCAGT
GAGCGCGCGTAATACGACTCACTATAGGGCGAATTGGGTACCGGGCCCCCCCTCGAGGTCCTCCAGCTTT
TGTTCCCTTTAGTGAGGGTTAATTGCGCGCTTGGCGTAATCATGGTCATAGCTGTTTCCTGTGTGAAATT
GTTATCCGCTCACAATTCCACACAACATACGAGCCGGAAGCATAAAGTGTAAAGCCTGGGGTGCCTAATG
AGTGAGCTAACTCACATTAATTGCGTTGCGCTCACTGCCCGCTTTCCACCGGTCGTCTCCACCCCTGAGC
AGGTAGTGGCTATTGCATCCAACGGAGGGGGCAGACCCGCACTGGAGTCAATTGTTGCCCAGTTATCTCG
CCCTGATCCGGCGTTGGCCGCGTTGACCAACGACCACCTCGTCGCCTTGGCCTGCCTCGGCGGGCGTCCT
GCGCTGGATGCAGTGAAAAAGGGATTGGGGGGTTCTGCGATTCCAGTTAAGAGAGGAGCTACAGGAGAAA
CGAAAGTCTTTACTGGGAATTCCAATTCTCCCAAATCACCGATTAAAGGCGGATGTAGTGGTGGTAGTAC
CAATCTTTCCGACATTATCGAGAAGGAAACAGGTAAACAACTCGTAATCCAAGAAAGCATACTGATGCTT
CCTGAAGAGGTTGAAGAGGTCATAGGGAACAAACCTGAAAGCGACATTTTGGTTCATACTGCCTATGATG
AGTCTACAGATGAGAACGTGATGTTGCTAACCTCAGATGCACCTGAATACAAGCCATGGGCTTTAGTGAT
TCAGGATTCGAATGGAGAGAACAAGATCAAGATGCTCTGATAACTCGAGCGATCCTCTAGACACCCAACT
TTTCTATACAAAGTTGGCATTATAAGAAAGCATTGCTTATCAATTTGTTGCAACGAACAGGTCACTATCA
GTCAAAATAAAATCATTATTTGCCATCCAGCTGCAGGGCGGCCGCCCCTATAGTGAGTCGTATTACATGG
TCATAGCTGTTTCCTGGCAGCTCTGGCCCGTGTCTCAAAATCTCTGATGTTACATTGCACAAGATAAAAA
TATATCATCATGAACAATAAAACTGTCTGCTTACATAAACAGTAATACAAGGGGTGTTATGAGCCATATT
CAACGGGAAACGTCGAGGCCGCGATTAAATTCCAACATGGATGCTGATTTATATGGGTATAAATGGGCTC
GCGATAATGTCGGGCAATCAGGTGCGACAATCTATCGCTTGTATGGGAAGCCCGATGCGCCAGAGTTGTT
TCTGAAACATGGCAAAGGTAGCGTTGCCAATGATGTTACAGATGAGATGGTCAGACTAAACTGGCTGACG
GAATTTATGCCTCTTCCGACCATCAAGCATTTTATCCGTACTCCTGATGATGCATGGTTACTCACCACTG
CGATCCCCGGAAAAACAGCATTCCAGGTATTAGAAGAATATCCTGATTCAGGTGAAAATATTGTTGATGC
GCTGGCAGTGTTCCTGCGCCGGTTGCATTCGATTCCTGTTTGTAATTGTCCTTTTAACAGCGATCGCGTA
TTTCGCCTTGCTCAGGCGCAATCACGAATGAATAACGGTTTGGTTGATGCGAGTGATTTTGATGACGAGC
GTAATGGCTGGCCTGTTGAACAAGTCTGGAAAGAAATGCATAAACTTTTGCCATTCTCACCGGATTCAGT
CGTCACTCATGGTGATTTCTCACTTGATAACCTTATTTTTGACGAGGGGAAATTAATAGGTTGTATTGAT
GTTGGACGAGTCGGAATCGCAGACCGATACCAGGATCTTGCCATCCTATGGAACTGCCTCGGTGAGTTTT
CTCCTTCATTACAGAAACGGCTTTTTCAAAAATATGGTATTGATAATCCTGATATGAATAAATTGCAGTT
TCATTTGATGCTCGATGAGTTTTTCTAATCAGAATTGGTTAATTGGTTGTAACACTGGCAGAGCATTACG
CTGACTTGACGGGACGGCGCAAGCTCATGACCAAAATCCCTTAACGTGAGTTACGCGTCGTTCCACTGAG
CGTCAGACCCCGTAGAAAAGATCAAAGGATCTTCTTGAGATCCTTTTTTTCTGCGCGTAATCTGCTGCTT
GCAAACAAAAAAACCACCGCTACCAGCGGTGGTTTGTTTGCCGGATCAAGAGCTACCAACTCTTTTTCCG
AAGGTAACTGGCTTCAGCAGAGCGCAGATACCAAATACTGTTCTTCTAGTGTAGCCGTAGTTAGGCCACC
ACTTCAAGAACTCTGTAGCACCGCCTACATACCTTGCTCTGCTAATCCTGTTACCAGTGGCTGCTGCCAG
TGGCGATAAGTCGTGTCTTACCGGGTTGGACTCAAGACGATAGTTACCGGATAAGGCGCAGCGGTCGGGC
TGAACGGGGGGTTCGTGCACACAGCCCAGCTTGGAGCGAACGACCTACACCGAACTGAGATACCTACAGC
GTGAGCTATGAGAAAGCGCCACGCTTCCCGAAGGGAGAAAGGCGGACAGGTATCCGGTAAGCGGCATGGT
CGGAACAGGAGAGCGCACGAGGGAGCTTCCAGGGGGAAACGCCTGGTATCTTTATAGTCCTGTCGGGTTT
CGCCACCTCTGACTTGAGCGTCGATTTTTGTGATGCTCGTCAGGGGGGCGGAGCCTATGGAAAAACGCCA
GCAACGCGGCCTTTTTACGGTTCCTGGCCTTTTGCTGGCCTTTTGCTCACATGTTCTTTCCTGCGTTATC
CCCTGATTCTGTGGATAACCGTATTACCGCCTTTGAGTGAGCTGATACCGCTCGCCGCAGCCGAACGACC
GAGCGCAGCGAGTCAGTGAG
